>Addgene plasmid #12905 | DCT.VV.Orf217 | addgene partial sequence | sequence record 19294 | T7 5'-TAATACGACTCACTATAGGG-3'
GAGCTCGGATCCGTACCCTTCACCGAATTCCAGCTGACCACCATGGAAACAATCAAAGCGTTGGAGAAAT
TTATGAAGTTCGATCGCCTTCAGAAAGACTGCTCTGATAAACTCGATAGAGAGAAGGAGAGACGCATGAA
GGCTGAACGTGAAATCGCTCGTAAAAACTGCGGAGGTAACCCATGCGAACGTGAATTGGAATCTGAACGT
AGTAACGTGAAGAGGTTGGAATATCAACTAGATGCTGAGAAAGAAAAAGTTAAGTTCTACAAAAGAGAAC
TAGAACGTGATCGGTATCTTTCTAGTAGATATCTTACCTCTTCTTCAGATCCACATGAGAAACCATTACC
AAATTATACATTTCCTCGCATTAAAAATGTATCTCCGTTGACAACTGAGGCTACAGGTTCTGTAGAAGTA
GCACCTCCATCCACAGACGTTACCGAACCGATTAGTGATGTGACACCATCGGTGGATGTCGAACCAGAAC
ATCCCCCAGCTTTCTGAATATCAGACTTCAGTATCCCAAGTAGCAGTTACACCTCCACCAAAACCTAAAA
CTCCACAGATTTTCGAATATCAGACGTCCGATTCTATAGTTAACAATCCACGCCCATTTTATAATTCGGA
TCTCGAATTTGATGATATTGATATGTATCTACTACCAAACTAGGCAATTCCCGGGGATCCGAATAAAGGG
TCAAGACAATTCTGCAGATATCCAGCACAGTGGCGGCCGCTCGAGTCTAGAGGGCCCGCGGTTCGAAGGT
AAGCCTATCCCTAACCCTCTCCTCGGTCTCGATTCTACGCGTACCGGTCATCATCACCATCACCATTGAG
T
