[The description below was written by a language model from this plasmid's Addgene catalogue record.]
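Description:
DCT.VV.Orf217 is a mammalian expression plasmid built on the commercial pcDNA 3.1D V5-His-TOPO backbone (about 5.5 kb without insert) and carrying a roughly 630 bp open reading frame from vaccinia virus. The insert is catalogued as VV.Orf217, with the alternative names A type inclusion body protein and VV_WR_146. The plasmid and insert names apply only within this library, and the matching ORF designations in the Copenhagen and WR strains are listed in a supplementary spreadsheet that accompanies the collection. The ORF is recorded as flanked by intact BamHI sites on both sides and can be read from the vector's upstream T7 primer site. The plasmid is maintained at high copy in E. coli under ampicillin selection, and a neomycin resistance marker allows G418 selection in mammalian cells.

No feature table is provided, so the promoter and tags are not stated explicitly. Vectors of the pcDNA 3.1 family generally drive the insert from a CMV immediate-early promoter, and this backbone offers C-terminal V5 and polyhistidine tags. Whether the ORF is in frame with those tags is not recorded.

The construct belongs to a library of vaccinia ORF expression plasmids made for screening, associated with work that identified poxvirus CD8+ T cell determinants to support the design and characterisation of smallpox vaccines. In that setting, individual viral ORFs are expressed in transfected cells to test for recognition by virus-specific T cells. The depositors caution that the clone was made for screening and may differ from the canonical GenBank sequence, and that the listed amino acid sequences may contain errors, so the quality-control sequence data should be checked.
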