Addgene plasmid #12905: DCT.VV.Orf217
Purpose: This plasmid was designed for screening purposes and may contain discrepancies relative to the current canonical GenBank version of the gene.
Depositing lab: Jack Bennink & Jon Yewdell. Depositing organization: National Institute of Allergy and Infectious Diseases (NIAID). Publication: Identification of poxvirus CD8+ T cell determinants to enable rational design and characterization of smallpox vaccines. Tscharke DC, Karupiah G, Zhou J, Palmore T, Irvine KR, Haeryfar SM, Williams S, Sidney J, Sette A, Bennink JR, Yewdell JW. J Exp Med. 2005 January 3; 201(1): 95–104. 10.1084/jem.20041912 PubMed 15623576.
Backbone
  Vector backbone: pcDNA 3.1D V5-His-TOPO
  Backbone manufacturer: Invitrogen
  Backbone size w/o insert (bp): 5514
  Vector type: Mammalian Expression
  Selectable markers: Neomycin (select with G418)
Growth in bacteria
  Bacterial resistance: Ampicillin, 100 μg/mL
  Growth temperature: 37°C
  Growth strain: DH5alpha
  Copy number: High Copy
Gene/Insert
  Gene/Insert name: VV.Orf217 (alt names: A type inclusion body protein; VV_WR_146)
  Species: Vaccinia Virus
  Insert size (bp): 630
  GenBank ID: 114365
  Cloning method: Restriction Enzyme; 5′ cloning site BamHI (not destroyed); 3′ cloning site BamHI (not destroyed)
  Sequencing primers: 5′ Universal T7
Terms and licenses: Academic/Nonprofit Terms; Industry Terms: Not Available to Industry
Depositor comments: Please see the Vaccinia kit page ( https://www.addgene.org/vvorf/ ) for more information. The kit page contains the supplemental VVOrfData spreadsheet, which includes important information about this plasmid. The plasmid and insert names provided here relate only to this library. The name of the ORF (if present) in VACV strain Copenhagen and the name of the ORF (if annotated) in VACV strain WR sequence can be found in VVOrfData spreadsheet. Please note that the amino acid sequence given for each ORF in the spreadsheet may contain some errors. Additionally, changes from the expected sequence may be present in these plasmids. Please see Addgene's quality control sequence and sequencing notes in the VVOrfData spreadsheet before ordering this plasmid.
How to cite: DCT.VV.Orf217 was a gift from Jack Bennink & Jon Yewdell (Addgene plasmid # 12905 ; http://n2t.net/addgene:12905 ; RRID:Addgene_12905)
